Addgene plasmid #119791: KFP80
Purpose: Psynpcc7942_0456::rpoD2::NatR
Depositing lab: Erin O'Shea. Depositing organization: Harvard University. Publication: An RpaA-Dependent Sigma Factor Cascade Sets the Timing of Circadian Transcriptional Rhythms in Synechococcus elongatus. Fleming KE, O'Shea EK. Cell Rep. 2018 Dec 11;25(11):2937-2945.e3. doi: 10.1016/j.celrep.2018.11.049. PubMed 30540929.
Backbone
  Vector backbone: puc18
  Vector type: Bacterial Expression
Growth in bacteria
  Bacterial resistance: Ampicillin, 100 μg/mL
  Growth temperature: 37°C
  Growth strain: DH5alpha
  Copy number: Unknown
Gene/Insert
  Gene/Insert name: NatR
Terms and licenses: Academic/Nonprofit Terms; Industry Terms: Not Available to Industry
How to cite: KFP80 was a gift from Erin O'Shea (Addgene plasmid # 119791 ; http://n2t.net/addgene:119791 ; RRID:Addgene_119791)
