[The description below was written by a language model from this plasmid's Addgene catalogue record and pLannotate feature annotations shown in this document.]
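Description:
KFP80 is a pUC18-based plasmid of about 6.1 kb, propagated in E. coli through the high-copy ColE1/pUC origin and selected with ampicillin via the β-lactamase gene and its native promoter. Remnants of the pUC18 cloning region (lacZα fragment, split multiple cloning site, lac promoter, operator and CAP site) flank the insert, showing that the payload was placed in the polylinker. Although it is catalogued as a bacterial expression vector, its stated purpose, Psynpcc7942_0456::rpoD2::NatR, and the layout of its parts suggest a cyanobacterial genome-engineering construct rather than an E. coli expression plasmid.

The insert contains a complete streptothricin acetyltransferase gene (sta), which is the NatR marker conferring nourseothricin resistance. It is preceded by short matches to a tet promoter and to the Bacillus subtilis veg gene, which may belong to the sequences driving the marker, though the record does not say so. Downstream lie a fragment annotated by homology as tgt (queuine tRNA-ribosyltransferase) and then a large part of sigA2, the Synechococcus elongatus PCC 7942 sigma factor also called rpoD2, which acts in the circadian clock output pathway. The purpose line indicates that rpoD2 is placed under the promoter of locus synpcc7942_0456. That promoter is not separately annotated, but it may lie in or near the tgt-like region just upstream of rpoD2. About 650 bp upstream of the marker is unannotated.

This arrangement would fit integration by homologous recombination to swap the promoter controlling rpoD2, with nourseothricin selection, but the record does not state the integration site or mechanism. The associated study concerns an RpaA-dependent sigma factor cascade that times circadian transcription in S. elongatus, so the plasmid was probably used to alter the timing or regulation of rpoD2 expression.
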