Features (pLannotate 1.2.2; 17 found; start..end, strand, type, name):
    134..233     +  misc_feature   bom (fragment): basis of mobility region from pBR322
    239..393     -  CDS            lacZα (fragment): LacZα fragment of β-galactosidase; lacZ fragment
    396..439     -  misc_feature   MCS (fragment): pUC18/19 multiple cloning site
   1086..1103    +  promoter       tet promoter (fragment): E. coli promoter for tetracycline efflux protein gene
   1246..1329    +  CDS            veg (fragment): VEG_BACSU - Experimental evidence at protein level: Swiss-Prot protein existence level 1. Stimulates biofilm formation via transcriptional activation of extracellular matrix genes. Acts by repressing SinR activity, independently of the SinI, SlrA and SlrR pathways. Could also be involved in the regulation of other genes during biofilm and spore formation. From Bacillus subtilis (strain 168).
   1336..1902    +  CDS            sta: STA_STRLA - Experimental evidence at protein level: Swiss-Prot protein existence level 1. Involved in resistance to streptothricin, a broad-spectrum antibiotic produced by streptomycetes. Detoxifies streptothricin via acetylation of the beta amino group of the first beta-lysyl moiety of streptothricin. From Streptomyces lavendulae.
   1944..2846    +  CDS            tgt (fragment): TGT_STAAN - Experimental evidence at protein level: Swiss-Prot protein existence level 1. Catalyzes the base-exchange of a guanine (G) residue with the queuine precursor 7-aminomethyl-7-deazaguanine (PreQ1) at position 34 (anticodon wobble position) in tRNAs with GU(N) anticodons (tRNA-Asp, -Asn, -His and -Tyr). Catalysis occurs through a double-displacement mechanism. The nucleophile active site attacks the C1' of nucleotide 34 to detach the guanine base from the RNA, forming a covalent enzyme-RNA intermediate. The proton acceptor active site deprotonates the incoming PreQ1, allowing a nucleo
   2942..3823    +  CDS            sigA2 (fragment): SIGA2_SYNE7 - Also known as rpoD2. Experimental evidence at protein level: Swiss-Prot protein existence level 1. Sigma factors are initiation factors that promote the attachment of RNA polymerase to specific initiation sites and are then released. This sigma factor is a component of the biological clock pathway that affects the circadian expression of a subset of genes in this bacterium. From Synechococcus elongatus (strain PCC 7942 / FACHB-805) (Anacystis nidulans R2).
   3824..3840    -  misc_feature   MCS (fragment): pUC18/19 multiple cloning site
   3873..3889    -  protein_bind   lac operator: The lac repressor binds to the lac operator to inhibit transcription in E. coli. This inhibition can be relieved by adding lactose or isopropyl-β-D-thiogalactopyranoside (IPTG). lac repressor encoded by lacI
   3897..3927    -  promoter       lac promoter: promoter for the E. coli lac operon
   3942..3963    -  protein_bind   CAP binding site: CAP binding activates transcription in the presence of cAMP. E. coli catabolite activator protein
   3976..4068    -  CDS            lacI (fragment): lac repressor; lacI; The lac repressor binds to the lac operator to inhibit transcription in E. coli. This inhibition can be relieved by adding lactose or isopropyl-β-D-thiogalactopyranoside (IPTG).
   4251..4839    -  rep_origin     ori: high-copy-number ColE1/pMB1/pBR322/pUC origin of replication
   5010..5870    -  CDS            AmpR: β-lactamase; bla; confers resistance to ampicillin, carbenicillin, and related antibiotics
   5871..5975    -  promoter       AmpR promoter: bla
   6070..32      +  CDS            rop (fragment) (across the origin): Rop protein, which maintains plasmids at low copy number; rop
>Addgene plasmid #119791 | KFP80 | addgene full sequence | sequence record 232061 | Addgene NGS Result
CGCGTTTCGGTGATGACGGTGAAAACCTCTGACACATGCAGCTCCCGGAGACGGTCACAGCTTGTCTGTA
AGCGGATGCCGGGAGCAGACAAGCCCGTCAGGGCGCGTCAGCGGGTGTTGGCGGGTGTCGGGGCTGGCTT
AACTATGCGGCATCAGAGCAGATTGTACTGAGAGTGCACCATATGCGGTGTGAAATACCGCACAGATGCG
TAAGGAGAAAATACCGCATCAGGCGCCATTCGCCATTCAGGCTGCGCAACTGTTGGGAAGGGCGATCGGT
GCGGGCCTCTTCGCTATTACGCCAGCTGGCGAAAGGGGGATGTGCTGCAAGGCGATTAAGTTGGGTAACG
CCAGGGTTTTCCCAGTCACGACGTTGTAAAACGACGGCCAGTGCCAAGCTTGCATGCCTGCAGGTCGACT
CTAGAGGATCCCCGGGTACAATCAAGCCGCGCTAGAAGCTGCCCAAAAACACGACATGGGTGTGTTCATC
ATCAGCCCCTCTGATAAGGGCGGACACCTCTACTCACCGCCGCAAAAACTGGTCGATCTCTGCGAGCCAC
TGCACCCCATGGTCTTCAATGACCTCTTTTGCCTCAGCCAGCCCCAAATCCATACCCTCAGCATTGGTGC
GGCGCGGCCCAGTGATTTTGATCGCCACTTGGAAACCTTGCCCTTGCTTGACCAAGCGGATCAGGTATTG
CCGCCAATCTTGGAGCGCCTCGAAGCAGCTGCCACTGCTGCACTGGGGCAAGACTGGCTGGACACCTGGA
TGGTTGGCTTGCCCACCCCTGACACCACCCCGGGGGAAATTAATATCCCGACGATTGTCTGGCTTTACAA
TCTTGTGCAAGCTTTCGACATGGTCAAATACGCCAAAGCTCGCTACAACTTGCTTGGTAATGGTGGCCAC
TGGTTTCCGGGGCAAAGGGCAGGACAGTTTGATCCAGTTGCACTCTCCGCAGCCCTCGATCAAAGCCCTC
ATCGCGATCGCATTCTCCAAATTCTCAAGGAAATGGATGCTTGGTTGGGGGGTGAGTCTGTCGTTCGACT
CTCCCAAAGCAGCTGATCCTTAAGAATTCTCATGTTTGACAGCTTATCATCGAATTATAGGAATAGAGCA
AACAAGCAAAGGAAATTTTGTCAAAATAATTTTATTGACAACGTCTTATTAACGTTGATATAATTTAAAT
TTTATTTGACAAAAATGGGCTCGTGTTGTACAATAAATGTAGTGAGGTGGATGCAATGGCGATGACGTTG
TCCGATATTAAAAGATCGCTTGATGGGAATTTAGGTAAAAGGCTGACGTTAAAAGCAAACGGTGGCCGGA
TCCATATGACCACCCTGGATGATACCGCCTACCGCTACCGCACCAGCGTTCCCGGTGATGCCGAAGCCAT
CGAAGCCCTGGATGGCAGCTTTACCACCGATACCGTGTTTCGCGTGACCGCCACGGGTGATGGCTTTACC
CTGCGCGAAGTGCCCGTCGATCCCCCTCTGACCAAAGTGTTTCCCGATGATGAAAGTGATGATGAATCGG
ATGCTGGCGAAGATGGCGATCCCGATAGCCGCACCTTTGTGGCCTACGGTGATGATGGCGATCTGGCTGG
CTTTGTGGTGGTGAGCTACAGCGGCTGGAATCGCCGCTTGACCGTGGAAGATATTGAAGTGGCTCCCGAA
CACCGCGGTCACGGCGTTGGTCGCGCTCTGATGGGCCTGGCCACCGAATTTGCTCGCGAACGCGGTGCTG
GCCACCTGTGGCTGGAAGTGACCAACGTGAACGCTCCCGCTATCCACGCCTATCGCCGCATGGGCTTCAC
CCTGTGTGGCCTGGATACCGCTCTGTACGATGGCACCGCCAGTGATGGCGAACAGGCCCTGTACATGAGC
ATGCCCTGCCCCTAAGGCCGGCCAGCCCGCCTAATGAGCGGGCTTTTTTTTCCAACACCTACCACCTGCA
TTTGCAACCAGGCGAAGAGATTGTGGCCAAAGCGGGCGGTCTGCACCGCTTCATGAATTGGTCGGGGCCA
ATGCTGACTGATTCCGGTGGCTTTCAGGTCTTCAGCCTGAGTGAACTGCGCAAGATTGAAGAGCGCGGCG
TCACCTTTCGATCGCCCCGGGATGGCGCGGTGATTGAGTTCACCCCCGAGCGATCGATTCGCATTCAAAA
TGCACTGGGGGCCGATGTGATCATGGCCTTCGATGAATGCCCGCCCTATCCAGCTGAGCGCAAGGACGTC
GAAGCGGCGGTGGCACGGACCTATCGCTGGCTGGAGCGCTGTATCAACGCTCATGAAAGACCCCAGGATC
AAGCCCTATTCGGCATTGTTCAAGGCGGCGTCTATCTGGATTTACGCCAGCAGGCGGCCCGGGATCTCGT
TCAGCTTGACCTACCGGGCTATGCGATCGGTGGTGTCAGTGTCGGCGAACCCTCAGAAGAAATTCACCGC
ATTGTGGAAGCGACAGCACCGCTCTTGCCCGCCCATAAACCTCGCTACTTGATGGGTGTGGGGACGTACC
GCGAAATGGTGCAGGCGATCGCCGCTGGGATTGACCTGTTTGACTGCGTGATCCCAACTCGTTTGGCGCG
GCATGGTGCTGCCTTAGTCAAGGGCGATCGCTGGAACCTGAAAAATGCACAGTTCCGCGAAGATTTCCAG
CCGCTGGATGAAGACTGTAACTGCTACTGCTGCCAAAACTTCAGCCGCGCTTACCTCAACCACCTGATTC
GATCGCGGGAAATTCTGGGCTATACCTTGCTCTCGATTCACAACATCACCGAGCTGGTGCGCTTCACGAC
TCGGATTCGCGAGGCTATCTTGAGCGATCGCTTCGTCGAAGAGTTTGGCCATTGGTTACAGCCATCCGCA
GTGCCCGTATCGCCGTGATAGCATTCAGAACAACTGAGTCGAGTCTTGCGTTCAGAGAAGGGAGTTCAAC
GATGTCTACCTCCTCCGCTCAATACAGTCCTGATTTAGTCCGTGCTTACCTGCAAGAAATTGGCCGGGTG
CGGCTGCTGACCGCTGAAGAAGAGTTGTGCTTTGGCCGACAGGTTCAGCGCCTGATGATGCTCTTGGATG
CTCAAACCGAGCTGCGCGATCGCTTGGGGCATGAGCCTAGCAAAGAAGAATGGGCTGCTGCTGTTGACCT
GAATCTCGAAGATCTCGATCGCCAAATTGAGCAAGGTCAGCGGGCGAAACGCAAAATGATTGAGGCCAAC
CTGCGCCTCGTTGTTTCGATCGCCAAGAAATACCAGAAGCGTCACATGGAATTCTTGGATCTCATCCAAG
AAGGCACACTGGGGCTGGAGCGTGGTGTCGAAAAATTCGATCCCTCCAAAGGCTACAAGTTCTCTACCTA
TGCCTACTGGTGGATTCGCCAAGCTATTACCCGTGCGATCGCCCAACAATCCCGCACGATTCGTCTGCCT
ATTCACATCACTGAAAAGCTGAACAAGCTCAAAAAAACCCAGCGCGAACTCTCGCAGCAATTGGGCCGCA
GTGCCACAGCTTCAGAGCTGGCAGAAGTGCTGGAGCTGCCACTGGAGCAGGTGCGGGAATACATCCAAAT
GAACCGCCAGCCAGTATCGCTCGATGTCAAAGTAGGTGACAGCCAAGACACTGAATTGCAGGAACTGCTG
GAAGACGAGCAGTCTTCGCCCTCAGATTACGTGGAACAAGAATCGCTACGCCGCGATCTACGCAATTTAA
TGGCAGAACTGACCCCCCAGCAACAGGCCGTGATTGCCCTGCGCTACGGCTTGGATGAAGGTGACAGTCT
GTCGTTGGCCAAAGTCGGCGAACGCCTGAATATCAGCCGCGAAGTACCGAGCTCGAATTCGTAATCATGT
CATAGCTGTTTCCTGTGTGAAATTGTTATCCGCTCACAATTCCACACAACATACGAGCCGGAAGCATAAA
GTGTAAAGCCTGGGGTGCCTAATGAGTGAGCTAACTCACATTAATTGCGTTGCGCTCACTGCCCGCTTTC
CAGTCGGGAAACCTGTCGTGCCAGCTGCATTAATGAATCGGCCAACGCGCGGGGAGAGGCGGTTTGCGTA
TTGGGCGCTCTTCCGCTTCCTCGCTCACTGACTCGCTGCGCTCGGTCGTTCGGCTGCGGCGAGCGGTATC
AGCTCACTCAAAGGCGGTAATACGGTTATCCACAGAATCAGGGGATAACGCAGGAAAGAACATGTGAGCA
AAAGGCCAGCAAAAGGCCAGGAACCGTAAAAAGGCCGCGTTGCTGGCGTTTTTCCATAGGCTCCGCCCCC
CTGACGAGCATCACAAAAATCGACGCTCAAGTCAGAGGTGGCGAAACCCGACAGGACTATAAAGATACCA
GGCGTTTCCCCCTGGAAGCTCCCTCGTGCGCTCTCCTGTTCCGACCCTGCCGCTTACCGGATACCTGTCC
GCCTTTCTCCCTTCGGGAAGCGTGGCGCTTTCTCATAGCTCACGCTGTAGGTATCTCAGTTCGGTGTAGG
TCGTTCGCTCCAAGCTGGGCTGTGTGCACGAACCCCCCGTTCAGCCCGACCGCTGCGCCTTATCCGGTAA
CTATCGTCTTGAGTCCAACCCGGTAAGACACGACTTATCGCCACTGGCAGCAGCCACTGGTAACAGGATT
AGCAGAGCGAGGTATGTAGGCGGTGCTACAGAGTTCTTGAAGTGGTGGCCTAACTACGGCTACACTAGAA
GAACAGTATTTGGTATCTGCGCTCTGCTGAAGCCAGTTACCTTCGGAAAAAGAGTTGGTAGCTCTTGATC
CGGCAAACAAACCACCGCTGGTAGCGGTGGTTTTTTTGTTTGCAAGCAGCAGATTACGCGCAGAAAAAAA
GGATCTCAAGAAGATCCTTTGATCTTTTCTACGGGGTCTGACGCTCAGTGGAACGAAAACTCACGTTAAG
GGATTTTGGTCATGAGATTATCAAAAAGGATCTTCACCTAGATCCTTTTAAATTAAAAATGAAGTTTTAA
ATCAATCTAAAGTATATATGAGTAAACTTGGTCTGACAGTTACCAATGCTTAATCAGTGAGGCACCTATC
TCAGCGATCTGTCTATTTCGTTCATCCATAGTTGCCTGACTCCCCGTCGTGTAGATAACTACGATACGGG
AGGGCTTACCATCTGGCCCCAGTGCTGCAATGATACCGCGAGACCCACGCTCACCGGCTCCAGATTTATC
AGCAATAAACCAGCCAGCCGGAAGGGCCGAGCGCAGAAGTGGTCCTGCAACTTTATCCGCCTCCATCCAG
TCTATTAATTGTTGCCGGGAAGCTAGAGTAAGTAGTTCGCCAGTTAATAGTTTGCGCAACGTTGTTGCCA
TTGCTACAGGCATCGTGGTGTCACGCTCGTCGTTTGGTATGGCTTCATTCAGCTCCGGTTCCCAACGATC
AAGGCGAGTTACATGATCCCCCATGTTGTGCAAAAAAGCGGTTAGCTCCTTCGGTCCTCCGATCGTTGTC
AGAAGTAAGTTGGCCGCAGTGTTATCACTCATGGTTATGGCAGCACTGCATAATTCTCTTACTGTCATGC
CATCCGTAAGATGCTTTTCTGTGACTGGTGAGTACTCAACCAAGTCATTCTGAGAATAGTGTATGCGGCG
ACCGAGTTGCTCTTGCCCGGCGTCAATACGGGATAATACCGCGCCACATAGCAGAACTTTAAAAGTGCTC
ATCATTGGAAAACGTTCTTCGGGGCGAAAACTCTCAAGGATCTTACCGCTGTTGAGATCCAGTTCGATGT
AACCCACTCGTGCACCCAACTGATCTTCAGCATCTTTTACTTTCACCAGCGTTTCTGGGTGAGCAAAAAC
AGGAAGGCAAAATGCCGCAAAAAAGGGAATAAGGGCGACACGGAAATGTTGAATACTCATACTCTTCCTT
TTTCAATATTATTGAAGCATTTATCAGGGTTATTGTCTCATGAGCGGATACATATTTGAATGTATTTAGA
AAAATAAACAAATAGGGGTTCCGCGCACATTTCCCCGAAAAGTGCCACCTGACGTCTAAGAAACCATTAT
TATCATGACATTAACCTATAAAAATAGGCGTATCACGAGGCCCTTTCGTCTCG
