>Addgene plasmid #119791 | KFP80 | depositor partial sequence | sequence record 226881 | NatR
AATTCTCATGTTTGACAGCTTATCATCGAATTATAGGAATAGAGCAAACAAGCAAAGGAAATTTTGTCAA
AATAATTTTATTGACAACGTCTTATTAACGTTGATATAATTTAAATTTTATTTGACAAAAATGGGCTCGT
GTTGTACAATAAATGTAGTGAGGTGGATGCAATGGCGATGACGTTGTCCGATATTAAAAGATCGCTTGAT
GGGAATTTAGGTAAAAGGCTGACGTTAAAAGCAAACGGTGGCCGGATCCATATGACCACCCTGGATGATA
CCGCCTACCGCTACCGCACCAGCGTTCCCGGTGATGCCGAAGCCATCGAAGCCCTGGATGGCAGCTTTAC
CACCGATACCGTGTTTCGCGTGACCGCCACGGGTGATGGCTTTACCCTGCGCGAAGTGCCCGTCGATCCC
CCTCTGACCAAAGTGTTTCCCGATGATGAAAGTGATGATGAATCGGATGCTGGCGAAGATGGCGATCCCG
ATAGCCGCACCTTTGTGGCCTACGGTGATGATGGCGATCTGGCTGGCTTTGTGGTGGTGAGCTACAGCGG
CTGGAATCGCCGCTTGACCGTGGAAGATATTGAAGTGGCTCCCGAACACCGCGGTCACGGCGTTGGTCGC
GCTCTGATGGGCCTGGCCACCGAATTTGCTCGCGAACGCGGTGCTGGCCACCTGTGGCTGGAAGTGACCA
ACGTGAACGCTCCCGCTATCCACGCCTATCGCCGCATGGGCTTCACCCTGTGTGGCCTGGATACCGCTCT
GTACGATGGCACCGCCAGTGATGGCGAACAGGCCCTGTACATGAGCATGCCCTGCCCCTAAGGCCGGCCA
GCCCGCCTAATGAGCGGGCTTTTTTTT
